Addgene plasmid #46912: pMSCV-LTR-dCas9-VP64-BFP
Purpose: Human expression vector containing MSCV LTR promoter, dCas9 that is fused to 2x NLS, VP64 and tagBFP
Depositing lab: Stanley Qi & Jonathan Weissman. Depositing organization: University of California, San Francisco (UCSF). Publication: CRISPR-Mediated Modular RNA-Guided Regulation of Transcription in Eukaryotes. Gilbert LA, Larson MH, Morsut L, Liu Z, Brar GA, Torres SE, Stern-Ginossar N, Brandman O, Whitehead EH, Doudna JA, Lim WA, Weissman JS, Qi LS. Cell. 2013 Jul 9. pii: S0092-8674(13)00826-X. doi: 10.1016/j.cell.2013.06.044. PubMed 23849981.
Backbone
  Vector backbone: MSCV-puro
  Backbone manufacturer: Clontech
  Backbone size w/o insert (bp): 6300
  Total vector size (bp): 11369
  Vector type: Mammalian Expression, Retroviral, CRISPR
  Selectable markers: Puromycin
Growth in bacteria
  Bacterial resistance: Ampicillin, 100 μg/mL
  Growth temperature: 37°C
  Growth strain: Stbl3
  Copy number: Low Copy
Gene/Insert 1
  Gene/Insert name: dCas9-VP64-BFP fusion
  Species: H. sapiens (human)
  Insert size (bp): 5055
  Promoter: LTR
  Tag / fusion protein: 3xNLS (C terminal on insert); BFP (C terminal on insert); VP64 domain (C terminal on insert)
  Cloning method: Ligation Independent Cloning
  Sequencing primers: 5′ CCCTTGAACCTCCTCGTTCGACC; 3′ GAGACGTGCTACTTCCATTTGTC
Gene/Insert 2
  Gene/Insert name: Puromycin resistance
  Insert size (bp): 654
  Promoter: PGK
  Cloning method: Unknown
  Sequencing primers: 5′ CGGGCGCCCGAAGGTCCTCCG
Terms and licenses: Academic/Nonprofit Terms; Industry Terms: Not Available to Industry
Depositor comments: The Cas9 contains a N612K mutation that does not effect the function of the enzyme.
How to cite: pMSCV-LTR-dCas9-VP64-BFP was a gift from Stanley Qi & Jonathan Weissman (Addgene plasmid # 46912 ; http://n2t.net/addgene:46912 ; RRID:Addgene_46912)
