[The description below was written by a language model from this plasmid's Addgene catalogue record and pLannotate feature annotations shown in this document.]
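Description:
pMSCV-LTR-dCas9-VP64-BFP is a gammaretroviral mammalian expression vector built on the MSCV-puro backbone for delivering a CRISPR activation (CRISPRa) effector to mammalian cells, described in the record as a human expression vector. The 11,369 bp plasmid carries the murine embryonic stem cell virus 5' and 3' LTRs, the Ψ packaging signal and a truncated, start-codon-less gag segment. These allow the region between the LTRs to be packaged into retroviral particles when the viral proteins are supplied in trans, and then integrated into target cell genomes. In bacteria it is maintained through a ColE1/pUC-type origin and an ampicillin resistance gene. The catalogue lists it as low copy and grown in a recombination-deficient strain, as is usual for LTR-containing plasmids. Small fragments of lac, rop, bom, TcR and env sequences in the backbone appear to be non-functional cloning remnants.

The 5' LTR acts as the promoter for a single fusion protein of about 5 kb. It consists of nuclease-dead Streptococcus pyogenes Cas9 followed at the C terminus by nuclear localisation signals, the VP64 transcriptional activation domain (tandem VP16 minimal activation repeats, only partly detected by the automated annotation) and TagBFP as a blue fluorescent marker of expression. The record is inconsistent on NLS number, giving 2x in the purpose line and 3x in the tag field. The depositor notes an N612K substitution in Cas9 that reportedly does not affect function. Downstream, a mouse PGK promoter drives puromycin N-acetyltransferase for selection of transduced cells. No guide RNA cassette is annotated, so an sgRNA must be supplied separately. The guide directs dCas9-VP64 to a chosen promoter to activate transcription without cutting DNA.
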