Features (pLannotate 1.2.2; 21 found; start..end, strand, type, name):
      1..517     +  LTR            5' LTR: 5' long terminal repeat from murine embryonic stem cell virus
    581..922     +  misc_feature   MESV Ψ: packaging signal of murine embryonic stem cell virus
    989..1405    +  CDS            gag (truncated): truncated Moloney murine leukemia virus (MMLV) gag gene lacking the start codon
   1425..5528    +  CDS            cas9: CAS9_STRP1 - Also known as csn1 From Streptococcus pyogenes serotype M1.
   5610..5632    +  CDS            VP48 (fragment): 3 tandem repeats of the minimal activation domain of herpes simplex virus VP16 (Cheng et al., 2013)
   5784..6479    +  CDS            TagBFP: TagBFP is a basic (constitutively fluorescent) blue fluorescent protein published in 2008, derived from Entacmaea quadricolor. It is reported to be a very rapidly-maturing monomer with very low acid sensitivity.
   6514..7013    +  promoter       PGK promoter: mouse phosphoglycerate kinase 1 promoter
   7034..7633    +  CDS            PuroR: puromycin N-acetyltransferase; pac from Streptomyces alboniger; confers resistance to puromycin
   7733..8247    +  LTR            3' LTR: 3' long terminal repeat from murine embryonic stem cell virus
   8438..8460    -  protein_bind   lac operator (fragment): The lac repressor binds to the lac operator to inhibit transcription in E. coli. This inhibition can be relieved by adding lactose or isopropyl-β-D-thiogalactopyranoside (IPTG). lac repressor encoded by lacI
   8464..8494    -  promoter       lac promoter: promoter for the E. coli lac operon
   8509..8530    -  protein_bind   CAP binding site: CAP binding activates transcription in the presence of cAMP. E. coli catabolite activator protein
   8543..8635    -  CDS            lacI (fragment): lac repressor; lacI; The lac repressor binds to the lac operator to inhibit transcription in E. coli. This inhibition can be relieved by adding lactose or isopropyl-β-D-thiogalactopyranoside (IPTG).
   8818..9406    -  rep_origin     ori: high-copy-number ColE1/pMB1/pBR322/pUC origin of replication
   9577..10437   -  CDS            AmpR: β-lactamase; bla; confers resistance to ampicillin, carbenicillin, and related antibiotics
  10438..10542   -  promoter       AmpR promoter: bla
  10637..10672   +  CDS            rop (fragment): Rop protein, which maintains plasmids at low copy number; rop
  10774..10873   +  misc_feature   bom (fragment): basis of mobility region from pBR322
  10879..11028   -  CDS            lacZα (fragment): LacZα fragment of β-galactosidase; lacZ fragment
  11028..11229   -  CDS            TcR (fragment): tetracycline efflux protein; tet; confers resistance to tetracycline
  11230..11328   +  CDS            env (fragment): murine leukemia virus gPr80 envelope polyprotein precursor; env; proteolytically cleaved into gp70SU and p15TM subunits
>Addgene plasmid #46912 | pMSCV-LTR-dCas9-VP64-BFP | depositor full sequence | sequence record 66610 | pMSCV-LTR-dCas9-VP64-BFP sequence 11369 bps
AATGAAAGACCCCACCTGTAGGTTTGGCAAGCTAGCTTAAGTAACGCCATTTTGCAAGGCATGGAAAATA
CATAACTGAGAATAGAGAAGTTCAGATCAAGGTTAGGAACAGAGAGACAGCAGAATATGGGCCAAACAGG
ATATCTGTGGTAAGCAGTTCCTGCCCCGGCTCAGGGCCAAGAACAGATGGTCCCCAGATGCGGTCCCGCC
CTCAGCAGTTTCTAGAGAACCATCAGATGTTTCCAGGGTGCCCCAAGGACCTGAAATGACCCTGTGCCTT
ATTTGAACTAACCAATCAGTTCGCTTCTCGCTTCTGTTCGCGCGCTTCTGCTCCCCGAGCTCAATAAAAG
AGCCCACAACCCCTCACTCGGCGCGCCAGTCCTCCGATAGACTGCGTCGCCCGGGTACCCGTATTCCCAA
TAAAGCCTCTTGCTGTTTGCATCCGAATCGTGGACTCGCTGATCCTTGGGAGGGTCTCCTCAGATTGATT
GACTGCCCACCTCGGGGGTCTTTCATTTGGAGGTTCCACCGAGATTTGGAGACCCCTGCCCAGGGACCAC
CGACCCCCCCGCCGGGAGGTAAGCTGGCCAGCGGTCGTTTCGTGTCTGTCTCTGTCTTTGTGCGTGTTTG
TGCCGGCATCTAATGTTTGCGCCTGCGTCTGTACTAGTTAGCTAACTAGCTCTGTATCTGGCGGACCCGT
GGTGGAACTGACGAGTTCTGAACACCCGGCCGCAACCCTGGGAGACGTCCCAGGGACTTTGGGGGCCGTT
TTTGTGGCCCGACCTGAGGAAGGGAGTCGATGTGGAATCCGACCCCGTCAGGATATGTGGTTCTGGTAGG
AGACGAGAACCTAAAACAGTTCCCGCCTCCGTCTGAATTTTTGCTTTCGGTTTGGAACCGAAGCCGCGCG
TCTTGTCTGCTGCAGCGCTGCAGCATCGTTCTGTGTTGTCTCTGTCTGACTGTGTTTCTGTATTTGTCTG
AAAATTAGGGCCAGACTGTTACCACTCCCTTAAGTTTGACCTTAGGTCACTGGAAAGATGTCGAGCGGAT
CGCTCACAACCAGTCGGTAGATGTCAAGAAGAGACGTTGGGTTACCTTCTGCTCTGCAGAATGGCCAACC
TTTAACGTCGGATGGCCGCGAGACGGCACCTTTAACCGAGACCTCATCACCCAGGTTAAGATCAAGGTCT
TTTCACCTGGCCCGCATGGACACCCAGACCAGGTCCCCTACATCGTGACCTGGGAAGCCTTGGCTTTTGA
CCCCCCTCCCTGGGTCAAGCCCTTTGTACACCCTAAGCCTCCGCCTCCTCTTCCTCCATCCGCCCCGTCT
CTCCCCCTTGAACCTCCTCGTTCGACCCCGCCTCGATCCTCCCTTTATCCAGCCCTCACTCCTTCTCTAG
GCGCCGGAATTAGATCTCGCCACCATGGACAAGAAGTATTCTATCGGACTGGCCATCGGGACTAATAGCG
TCGGGTGGGCCGTGATCACTGACGAGTACAAGGTGCCCTCTAAGAAGTTCAAGGTGCTCGGGAACACCGA
CCGGCATTCCATCAAGAAAAATCTGATCGGAGCTCTCCTCTTTGATTCAGGGGAGACCGCTGAAGCAACC
CGCCTCAAGCGGACTGCTAGACGGCGGTACACCAGGAGGAAGAACCGGATTTGTTACCTTCAAGAGATAT
TCTCCAACGAAATGGCAAAGGTCGACGACAGCTTCTTCCATAGGCTGGAAGAATCATTCCTCGTGGAAGA
GGATAAGAAGCATGAACGGCATCCCATCTTCGGTAATATCGTCGACGAGGTGGCCTATCACGAGAAATAC
CCAACCATCTACCATCTTCGCAAAAAGCTGGTGGACTCAACCGACAAGGCAGACCTCCGGCTTATCTACC
TGGCCCTGGCCCACATGATCAAGTTCAGAGGCCACTTCCTGATCGAGGGCGACCTCAATCCTGACAATAG
CGATGTGGATAAACTGTTCATCCAGCTGGTGCAGACTTACAACCAGCTCTTTGAAGAGAACCCCATCAAT
GCAAGCGGAGTCGATGCCAAGGCCATTCTGTCAGCCCGGCTGTCAAAGAGCCGCAGACTTGAGAATCTTA
TCGCTCAGCTGCCGGGTGAAAAGAAAAATGGACTGTTCGGGAACCTGATTGCTCTTTCACTTGGGCTGAC
TCCCAATTTCAAGTCTAATTTCGACCTGGCAGAGGATGCCAAGCTGCAACTGTCCAAGGACACCTATGAT
GACGATCTCGACAACCTCCTGGCCCAGATCGGTGACCAATACGCCGACCTTTTCCTTGCTGCTAAGAATC
TTTCTGACGCCATCCTGCTGTCTGACATTCTCCGCGTGAACACTGAAATCACCAAGGCCCCTCTTTCAGC
TTCAATGATTAAGCGGTATGATGAGCACCACCAGGACCTGACCCTGCTTAAGGCACTCGTCCGGCAGCAG
CTTCCGGAGAAGTACAAGGAAATCTTCTTTGACCAGTCAAAGAATGGATACGCCGGCTACATCGACGGAG
GTGCCTCCCAAGAGGAATTTTATAAGTTTATCAAACCTATCCTTGAGAAGATGGACGGCACCGAAGAGCT
CCTCGTGAAACTGAATCGGGAGGATCTGCTGCGGAAGCAGCGCACTTTCGACAATGGGAGCATTCCCCAC
CAGATCCATCTTGGGGAGCTTCACGCCATCCTTCGGCGCCAAGAGGACTTCTACCCCTTTCTTAAGGACA
ACAGGGAGAAGATTGAGAAAATTCTCACTTTCCGCATCCCCTACTACGTGGGACCCCTCGCCAGAGGAAA
TAGCCGGTTTGCTTGGATGACCAGAAAGTCAGAAGAAACTATCACTCCCTGGAACTTCGAAGAGGTGGTG
GACAAGGGAGCCAGCGCTCAGTCATTCATCGAACGGATGACTAACTTCGATAAGAACCTCCCCAATGAGA
AGGTCCTGCCGAAACATTCCCTGCTCTACGAGTACTTTACCGTGTACAACGAGCTGACCAAGGTGAAATA
TGTCACCGAAGGGATGAGGAAGCCCGCATTCCTGTCAGGCGAACAAAAGAAGGCAATTGTGGACCTTCTG
TTCAAGACCAATAGAAAGGTGACCGTGAAGCAGCTGAAGGAGGACTATTTCAAGAAAATTGAATGCTTCG
ACTCTGTGGAGATTAGCGGGGTCGAAGATCGGTTCAACGCAAGCCTGGGTACCTACCATGATCTGCTTAA
GATCATCAAGGACAAGGATTTTCTGGACAATGAGGAGAACGAGGACATCCTTGAGGACATTGTCCTGACT
CTCACTCTGTTCGAGGACCGGGAAATGATCGAGGAGAGGCTTAAGACCTACGCCCATCTGTTCGACGATA
AAGTGATGAAGCAACTTAAACGGAGAAGATATACCGGATGGGGACGCCTTAGCCGCAAACTCATCAACGG
AATCCGGGACAAACAGAGCGGAAAGACCATTCTTGATTTCCTTAAGAGCGACGGATTCGCTAATCGCAAC
TTCATGCAACTTATCCATGATGATTCCCTGACCTTTAAGGAGGACATCCAGAAGGCCCAAGTGTCTGGAC
AAGGTGACTCACTGCACGAGCATATCGCAAATCTGGCTGGTTCACCCGCTATTAAGAAGGGTATTCTCCA
GACCGTGAAAGTCGTGGACGAGCTGGTCAAGGTGATGGGTCGCCATAAACCAGAGAACATTGTCATCGAG
ATGGCCAGGGAAAACCAGACTACCCAGAAGGGACAGAAGAACAGCAGGGAGCGGATGAAAAGAATTGAGG
AAGGGATTAAGGAGCTCGGGTCACAGATCCTTAAAGAGCACCCGGTGGAAAACACCCAGCTTCAGAATGA
GAAGCTCTATCTGTACTACCTTCAAAATGGACGCGATATGTATGTGGACCAAGAGCTTGATATCAACAGG
CTCTCAGACTACGACGTGGACGCCATCGTCCCTCAGAGCTTCCTCAAAGACGACTCAATTGACAATAAGG
TGCTGACTCGCTCAGACAAGAACCGGGGAAAGTCAGATAACGTGCCCTCAGAGGAAGTCGTGAAAAAGAT
GAAGAACTATTGGCGCCAGCTTCTGAACGCAAAGCTGATCACTCAGCGGAAGTTCGACAATCTCACTAAG
GCTGAGAGGGGCGGACTGAGCGAACTGGACAAAGCAGGATTCATTAAACGGCAACTTGTGGAGACTCGGC
AGATTACTAAACATGTCGCCCAAATCCTTGACTCACGCATGAATACCAAGTACGACGAAAACGACAAACT
TATCCGCGAGGTGAAGGTGATTACCCTGAAGTCCAAGCTGGTCAGCGATTTCAGAAAGGACTTTCAATTC
TACAAAGTGCGGGAGATCAATAACTATCATCATGCTCATGACGCATATCTGAATGCCGTGGTGGGAACCG
CCCTGATCAAGAAGTACCCAAAGCTGGAAAGCGAGTTCGTGTACGGAGACTACAAGGTCTACGACGTGCG
CAAGATGATTGCCAAATCTGAGCAGGAGATCGGAAAGGCCACCGCAAAGTACTTCTTCTACAGCAACATC
ATGAATTTCTTCAAGACCGAAATCACCCTTGCAAACGGTGAGATCCGGAAGAGGCCGCTCATCGAGACTA
ATGGGGAGACTGGCGAAATCGTGTGGGACAAGGGCAGAGATTTCGCTACCGTGCGCAAAGTGCTTTCTAT
GCCTCAAGTGAACATCGTGAAGAAAACCGAGGTGCAAACCGGAGGCTTTTCTAAGGAATCAATCCTCCCC
AAGCGCAACTCCGACAAGCTCATTGCAAGGAAGAAGGATTGGGACCCTAAGAAGTACGGCGGATTCGATT
CACCAACTGTGGCTTATTCTGTCCTGGTCGTGGCTAAGGTGGAAAAAGGAAAGTCTAAGAAGCTCAAGAG
CGTGAAGGAACTGCTGGGTATCACCATTATGGAGCGCAGCTCCTTCGAGAAGAACCCAATTGACTTTCTC
GAAGCCAAAGGTTACAAGGAAGTCAAGAAGGACCTTATCATCAAGCTCCCAAAGTATAGCCTGTTCGAAC
TGGAGAATGGGCGGAAGCGGATGCTCGCCTCCGCTGGCGAACTTCAGAAGGGTAATGAGCTGGCTCTCCC
CTCCAAGTACGTGAATTTCCTCTACCTTGCAAGCCATTACGAGAAGCTGAAGGGGAGCCCCGAGGACAAC
GAGCAAAAGCAACTGTTTGTGGAGCAGCATAAGCATTATCTGGACGAGATCATTGAGCAGATTTCCGAGT
TTTCTAAACGCGTCATTCTCGCTGATGCCAACCTCGATAAAGTCCTTAGCGCATACAATAAGCACAGAGA
CAAACCAATTCGGGAGCAGGCTGAGAATATCATCCACCTGTTCACCCTCACCAATCTTGGTGCCCCTGCC
GCATTCAAGTACTTCGACACCACCATCGACCGGAAACGCTATACCTCCACCAAAGAAGTGCTGGACGCCA
CCCTCATCCACCAGAGCATCACCGGACTTTACGAAACTCGGATTGACCTCTCACAGCTCGGAGGGGATGA
GGGAGCTCCCAAGAAAAAGCGCAAGGTAGGTAGTTCCGGATCTCCGAAAAAGAAACGCAAAGTTGGTAGT
GATGCTTTAGACGATTTTGACTTAGATATGCTTGGTTCAGACGCGTTAGACGACTTCGACCTAGACATGT
TAGGCTCAGATGCATTGGACGACTTCGATTTAGATATGTTGGGCTCCGATGCCCTAGATGACTTTGATCT
AGATATGCTAGGTAGTCCCAAAAAGAAGAGGAAAGTGGGATCTAGCGAGCTGATTAAGGAGAACATGCAC
ATGAAGCTGTACATGGAGGGCACCGTGGACAACCATCACTTCAAGTGCACATCCGAGGGCGAAGGCAAGC
CCTACGAGGGCACCCAGACCATGAGAATCAAGGTGGTCGAGGGCGGCCCTCTCCCCTTCGCCTTCGACAT
CCTGGCTACTAGCTTCCTCTACGGCAGCAAGACCTTCATCAACCACACCCAGGGCATCCCCGACTTCTTC
AAGCAGTCCTTCCCTGAGGGCTTCACATGGGAGAGAGTCACCACATACGAAGACGGGGGCGTGCTGACCG
CTACCCAGGACACCAGCCTCCAGGACGGCTGCCTCATCTACAACGTCAAGATCAGAGGGGTGAACTTCAC
ATCCAACGGCCCTGTGATGCAGAAGAAAACACTCGGCTGGGAGGCCTTCACCGAGACGCTGTACCCCGCT
GACGGCGGCCTGGAAGGCAGAAACGACATGGCCCTGAAGCTCGTGGGCGGGAGCCATCTGATCGCAAACA
TCAAGACCACATATAGATCCAAGAAACCCGCTAAGAACCTCAAGATGCCTGGCGTCTACTATGTGGACTA
CAGACTGGAAAGAATCAAGGAGGCCAACAACGAGACCTACGTCGAGCAGCACGAGGTGGCAGTGGCCAGA
TACTGCGACCTCCCTAGCAAACTGGGGCACAAGCTTAATGGATCCTAGACTCTCGAGAGTCTCGAATTCT
ACCGGGTAGGGGAGGCGCTTTTCCCAAGGCAGTCTGGAGCATGCGCTTTAGCAGCCCCGCTGGGCACTTG
GCGCTACACAAGTGGCCTCTGGCCTCGCACACATTCCACATCCACCGGTAGGCGCCAACCGGCTCCGTTC
TTTGGTGGCCCCTTCGCGCCACCTTCTACTCCTCCCCTAGTCAGGAAGTTCCCCCCCGCCCCGCAGCTCG
CGTCGTGCAGGACGTGACAAATGGAAGTAGCACGTCTCACTAGTCTCGTGCAGATGGACAGCACCGCTGA
GCAATGGAAGCGGGTAGGCCTTTGGGGCAGCGGCCAATAGCAGCTTTGCTCCTTCGCTTTCTGGGCTCAG
AGGCTGGGAAGGGGTGGGTCCGGGGGCGGGCTCAGGGGCGGGCTCAGGGGCGGGGCGGGCGCCCGAAGGT
CCTCCGGAGGCCCGGCATTCTGCACGCTTCAAAAGCGCACGTCTGCCGCGCTGTTCTCCTCTTCCTCATC
TCCGGGCCTTTCGACCTGCAGCCCAAGCTTACCATGACCGAGTACAAGCCCACGGTGCGCCTCGCCACCC
GCGACGACGTCCCCAGGGCCGTACGCACCCTCGCCGCCGCGTTCGCCGACTACCCCGCCACGCGCCACAC
CGTCGATCCGGACCGCCACATCGAGCGGGTCACCGAGCTGCAAGAACTCTTCCTCACGCGCGTCGGGCTC
GACATCGGCAAGGTGTGGGTCGCGGACGACGGCGCCGCGGTGGCGGTCTGGACCACGCCGGAGAGCGTCG
AAGCGGGGGCGGTGTTCGCCGAGATCGGCCCGCGCATGGCCGAGTTGAGCGGTTCCCGGCTGGCCGCGCA
GCAACAGATGGAAGGCCTCCTGGCGCCGCACCGGCCCAAGGAGCCCGCGTGGTTCCTGGCCACCGTCGGC
GTCTCGCCCGACCACCAGGGCAAGGGTCTGGGCAGCGCCGTCGTGCTCCCCGGAGTGGAGGCGGCCGAGC
GCGCCGGGGTGCCCGCCTTCCTGGAGACCTCCGCGCCCCGCAACCTCCCCTTCTACGAGCGGCTCGGCTT
CACCGTCACCGCCGACGTCGAGGTGCCCGAAGGACCGCGCACCTGGTGCATGACCCGCAAGCCCGGTGCC
TGACGCCCGCCCCACGACCCGCAGCGCCCGACCGAAAGGAGCGCACGACCCCATGCATCGATAAAATAAA
AGATTTTATTTAGTCTCCAGAAAAAGGGGGGAATGAAAGACCCCACCTGTAGGTTTGGCAAGCTAGCTTA
AGTAACGCCATTTTGCAAGGCATGGAAAATACATAACTGAGAATAGAGAAGTTCAGATCAAGGTTAGGAA
CAGAGAGACAGCAGAATATGGGCCAAACAGGATATCTGTGGTAAGCAGTTCCTGCCCCGGCTCAGGGCCA
AGAACAGATGGTCCCCAGATGCGGTCCCGCCCTCAGCAGTTTCTAGAGAACCATCAGATGTTTCCAGGGT
GCCCCAAGGACCTGAAATGACCCTGTGCCTTATTTGAACTAACCAATCAGTTCGCTTCTCGCTTCTGTTC
GCGCGCTTCTGCTCCCCGAGCTCAATAAAAGAGCCCACAACCCCTCACTCGGCGCGCCAGTCCTCCGATA
GACTGCGTCGCCCGGGTACCCGTGTATCCAATAAACCCTCTTGCAGTTGCATCCGACTTGTGGTCTCGCT
GTTCCTTGGGAGGGTCTCCTCTGAGTGATTGACTACCCGTCAGCGGGGGTCTTTCATGGGTAACAGTTTC
TTGAAGTTGGAGAACAACATTCTGAGGGTAGGAGTCGAATATTAAGTAATCCTGACTCAATTAGCCACTG
TTTTGAATCCACATACTCCAATACTCCTGAAATAGTTCATTATGGACAGCGCAGAAGAGCTGGGGAGAAT
TAATTCGTAATCATGGTCATAGCTGTTTCCTGTGTGAAATTGTTATCCGCTCACAATTCCACACAACATA
CGAGCCGGAAGCATAAAGTGTAAAGCCTGGGGTGCCTAATGAGTGAGCTAACTCACATTAATTGCGTTGC
GCTCACTGCCCGCTTTCCAGTCGGGAAACCTGTCGTGCCAGCTGCATTAATGAATCGGCCAACGCGCGGG
GAGAGGCGGTTTGCGTATTGGGCGCTCTTCCGCTTCCTCGCTCACTGACTCGCTGCGCTCGGTCGTTCGG
CTGCGGCGAGCGGTATCAGCTCACTCAAAGGCGGTAATACGGTTATCCACAGAATCAGGGGATAACGCAG
GAAAGAACATGTGAGCAAAAGGCCAGCAAAAGGCCAGGAACCGTAAAAAGGCCGCGTTGCTGGCGTTTTT
CCATAGGCTCCGCCCCCCTGACGAGCATCACAAAAATCGACGCTCAAGTCAGAGGTGGCGAAACCCGACA
GGACTATAAAGATACCAGGCGTTTCCCCCTGGAAGCTCCCTCGTGCGCTCTCCTGTTCCGACCCTGCCGC
TTACCGGATACCTGTCCGCCTTTCTCCCTTCGGGAAGCGTGGCGCTTTCTCATAGCTCACGCTGTAGGTA
TCTCAGTTCGGTGTAGGTCGTTCGCTCCAAGCTGGGCTGTGTGCACGAACCCCCCGTTCAGCCCGACCGC
TGCGCCTTATCCGGTAACTATCGTCTTGAGTCCAACCCGGTAAGACACGACTTATCGCCACTGGCAGCAG
CCACTGGTAACAGGATTAGCAGAGCGAGGTATGTAGGCGGTGCTACAGAGTTCTTGAAGTGGTGGCCTAA
CTACGGCTACACTAGAAGGACAGTATTTGGTATCTGCGCTCTGCTGAAGCCAGTTACCTTCGGAAAAAGA
GTTGGTAGCTCTTGATCCGGCAAACAAACCACCGCTGGTAGCGGTGGTTTTTTTGTTTGCAAGCAGCAGA
TTACGCGCAGAAAAAAAGGATCTCAAGAAGATCCTTTGATCTTTTCTACGGGGTCTGACGCTCAGTGGAA
CGAAAACTCACGTTAAGGGATTTTGGTCATGAGATTATCAAAAAGGATCTTCACCTAGATCCTTTTAAAT
TAAAAATGAAGTTTTAAATCAATCTAAAGTATATATGAGTAAACTTGGTCTGACAGTTACCAATGCTTAA
TCAGTGAGGCACCTATCTCAGCGATCTGTCTATTTCGTTCATCCATAGTTGCCTGACTCCCCGTCGTGTA
GATAACTACGATACGGGAGGGCTTACCATCTGGCCCCAGTGCTGCAATGATACCGCGAGACCCACGCTCA
CCGGCTCCAGATTTATCAGCAATAAACCAGCCAGCCGGAAGGGCCGAGCGCAGAAGTGGTCCTGCAACTT
TATCCGCCTCCATCCAGTCTATTAATTGTTGCCGGGAAGCTAGAGTAAGTAGTTCGCCAGTTAATAGTTT
GCGCAACGTTGTTGCCATTGCTACAGGCATCGTGGTGTCACGCTCGTCGTTTGGTATGGCTTCATTCAGC
TCCGGTTCCCAACGATCAAGGCGAGTTACATGATCCCCCATGTTGTGCAAAAAAGCGGTTAGCTCCTTCG
GTCCTCCGATCGTTGTCAGAAGTAAGTTGGCCGCAGTGTTATCACTCATGGTTATGGCAGCACTGCATAA
TTCTCTTACTGTCATGCCATCCGTAAGATGCTTTTCTGTGACTGGTGAGTACTCAACCAAGTCATTCTGA
GAATAGTGTATGCGGCGACCGAGTTGCTCTTGCCCGGCGTCAATACGGGATAATACCGCGCCACATAGCA
GAACTTTAAAAGTGCTCATCATTGGAAAACGTTCTTCGGGGCGAAAACTCTCAAGGATCTTACCGCTGTT
GAGATCCAGTTCGATGTAACCCACTCGTGCACCCAACTGATCTTCAGCATCTTTTACTTTCACCAGCGTT
TCTGGGTGAGCAAAAACAGGAAGGCAAAATGCCGCAAAAAAGGGAATAAGGGCGACACGGAAATGTTGAA
TACTCATACTCTTCCTTTTTCAATATTATTGAAGCATTTATCAGGGTTATTGTCTCATGAGCGGATACAT
ATTTGAATGTATTTAGAAAAATAAACAAATAGGGGTTCCGCGCACATTTCCCCGAAAAGTGCCACCTGAC
GTCTAAGAAACCATTATTATCATGACATTAACCTATAAAAATAGGCGTATCACGAGGCCCTTTCGTCTCG
CGCGTTTCGGTGATGACGGTGAAAACCTCTGACACATGCAGCTCCCGGAGACGGTCACAGCTTGTCTGTA
AGCGGATGCCGGGAGCAGACAAGCCCGTCAGGGCGCGTCAGCGGGTGTTGGCGGGTGTCGGGGCTGGCTT
AACTATGCGGCATCAGAGCAGATTGTACTGAGAGTGCACCATATGCGGTGTGAAATACCGCACAGATGCG
TAAGGAGAAAATACCGCATCAGGCGCCATTCGCCATTCAGGCTGCGCAACTGTTGGGAAGGGCGATCGGT
GCGGGCCTCTTCGCTATTACGCCAGCTGGCGAAAGGGGGATGTGCTGCAAGGCGATTAAGTTGGGTAACG
CCAGGGTTTTCCCAGTCACGACGTTGTAAAACGACGGCGCAAGGAATGGTGCATGCAAGGAGATGGCGCC
CAACAGTCCCCCGGCCACGGGGCCTGCCACCATACCCACGCCGAAACAAGCGCTCATGAGCCCGAAGTGG
CGAGCCCGATCTTCCCCATCGGTGATGTCGGCGATATAGGCGCCAGCAACCGCACCTGTGGCGCCGGTGA
TGCCGGCCACGATGCGTCCGGCGTAGAGGCGATTAGTCCAATTTGTTAAAGACAGGATATCAGTGGTCCA
GGCTCTAGTTTTGACTCAACAATATCACCAGCTGAAGCCTATAGAGTACGAGCCATAGATAAAATAAAAG
ATTTTATTTAGTCTCCAGAAAAAGGGGGG
