>Addgene plasmid #46912 | pMSCV-LTR-dCas9-VP64-BFP | addgene partial sequence | sequence record 68885 | mTagBFP-R 5'-gtgccctccatgtacagctt-3'
GATCCCACTTTCCTCTTCTTTTTGGGACTACCTAGCATATCTAGATCAAAGTCATCTAGGGCATCGGAGC
CCAACATATCTAAATCGAAGTCGTCCAATGCATCTGAGCCTAACATGTCTAGGTCGAAGTCGTCTAACGC
GTCTGAACCAAGCATATCTAAGTCAAAATCGTCTAAAGCATCACTACCAACTTTGCGTTTCTTTTTCGGA
GATCCGGAACTACCTACCTTGCGCTTTTTCTTGGGAGCTCCCTCATCCCCTCCGAGCTGTGAGAGGTCAA
TCCGAGTTTCGTAAAGTCCGGTGATGCTCTGGTGGATGAGGGTGGCGTCCAGCACTTCTTTGGTGGAGGT
ATAGCGTTTCCGGTCGATGGTGGTGTCGAAGTACTTGAATGCGGCAGGGGCACCAAGATTGGTGAGGGTG
AACAGGTGGATGATATTCTCAGCCTGCTCCCGAATTGGTTTGTCTCTGTGCTTATTGTATGCGCTAAGGA
CTTTATCGAGGTTGGCATCAGCGAGAATGACGCGTTTAGAAAACTCGGAAATCTGCTCAATGATCTCGTC
CAGATAATGCTTATGCTGCTCCACAAACAGTTGCTTTTGCTCGTTGTCCTCGGGGCTCCCCTTCAGCTTC
TCGTAATGGCTTGCAAGGTAGAGGAAATTCACGTACTTGGAGGGGAGAGCCAGCTCATTACCCTTCTGAA
GTTCGCCAGCGGAGGCGAGCATCCGCTTCCGCCCATTCTCCAGTTCGAACAGGCTATACTTTGGGAGCTT
GATGATAAGGTCCTTCTTGACTTCCTTGTAACCTTTGGCTTCGAGAAAGTCAATTGGGTTCTTCTCGAAG
GAGCTGCGCTCCATAATGGTGATACCCAGCAGTTCCTTCACGCTCTTGAGCTTCTTAGACTTTCCTTTTT
CCACCTTA
