>Addgene plasmid #46912 | pMSCV-LTR-dCas9-VP64-BFP | addgene partial sequence | sequence record 68886 | MSCV_C_rev2 5'-ggccagaggccacttgtgtagcgcc-3'
AAGCGCATGCTCCAGACTGCCTTGGGAAAAGCGCCTCCCCTACCCGGTAGAATTCGAGACTCTCGAGAGT
CTAGGATCCATTAAGCTTGTGCCCCAGTTTGCTAGGGAGGTCGCAGTATCTGGCCACTGCCACCTCGTGC
TGCTCGACGTAGGTCTCGTTGTTGGCCTCCTTGATTCTTTCCAGTCTGTAGTCCACATAGTAGACGCCAG
GCATCTTGAGGTTCTTAGCGGGTTTCTTGGATCTATATGTGGTCTTGATGTTTGCGATCAGATGGCTCCC
GCCCACGAGCTTCAGGGCCATGTCGTTTCTGCCTTCCAGGCCGCCGTCAGCGGGGTACAGCGTCTCGGTG
AAGGCCTCCCAGCCGAGTGTTTTCTTCTGCATCACAGGGCCGTTGGATGTGAAGTTCACCCCTCTGATCT
TGACGTTGTAGATGAGGCAGCCGTCCTGGAGGCTGGTGTCCTGGGTAGCGGTCAGCACGCCCCCGTCTTC
GTATGTGGTGACTCTCTCCCATGTGAAGCCCTCAGGGAAGGACTGCTTGAAGAAGTCGGGGATGCCCTGG
GTGTGGTTGATGAAGGTCTTGCTGCCGTAGAGGAAGCTAGTAGCCAGGATGTCGAAGGCGAAGGGGAGAG
GGCCGCCCTCGACCACCTTGATTCTCATGGTCTGGGTGCCCTCGTAGGGCTTGCCTTCGCCCTCGGATGT
GCACTTGAAGTGATGGTTGTCCACGGTGCCCTCCATGTACAGCTTCATGTGCATGTTCTCCTTAATCAGC
TCGCTAGATCCCACTTTCCTCTTCTTTTTGGGACTACCTAGCATATCTAGATCAAAGTCATCTAGGGCAT
CGGAGCCCAACATATCTAAATCGAAGTCGTCCAATGCATCTGAGCCTAACATGTCTAGGTCGAA
