>Addgene plasmid #46912 | pMSCV-LTR-dCas9-VP64-BFP | addgene partial sequence | sequence record 81483 | pLXSN5 5'-CCCTTGAACCTCCTCGTTCGACC-3'
GCCCTCACTCCTTCTCTAGGCGCCGGAATTAGATCTCGCCACCATGGACAAGAAGTATTCTATCGGACTG
GCCATCGGGACTAATAGCGTCGGGTGGGCCGTGATCACTGACGAGTACAAGGTGCCCTCTAAGAAGTTCA
AGGTGCTCGGGAACACCGACCGGCATTCCATCAAGAAAAATCTGATCGGAGCTCTCCTCTTTGATTCAGG
GGAGACCGCTGAAGCAACCCGCCTCAAGCGGACTGCTAGACGGCGGTACACCAGGAGGAAGAACCGGATT
TGTTACCTTCAAGAGATATTCTCCAACGAAATGGCAAAGGTCGACGACAGCTTCTTCCATAGGCTGGAAG
AATCATTCCTCGTGGAAGAGGATAAGAAGCATGAACGGCATCCCATCTTCGGTAATATCGTCGACGAGGT
GGCCTATCACGAGAAATACCCAACCATCTACCATCTTCGCAAAAAGCTGGTGGACTCAACCGACAAGGCA
GACCTCCGGCTTATCTACCTGGCCCTGGCCCACATGATCAAGTTCAGAGGCCACTTCCTGATCGAGGGCG
ACCTCAATCCTGACAATAGCGATGTGGATAAACTGTTCATCCAGCTGGTGCAGACTTACAACCAGCTCTT
TGAAGAGAACCCCATCAATGCAAGCGGAGTCGATGCCAAGGCCATTCTGTCAGCCCGGCTGTCAAAGAGC
CGCAGACTTGAGAATCTTATCGCTCAGCTGCCGGGTGAAAAGAAAAATGGACTGTTCGGGAACCTGATTG
CTCTTTCACTTGGGCTGACTCCCAATTTCAAGTCTAATTTCGACCTGGCAGAGGATGCCAAGCTGCAACT
GTCCAAGGACACCTATGATGACGATCTCGACAACCTCCTGGCCCAGATCGGTGACCAATACGCCGACCTT
TTCCTTGCTGCTAAGAATCTTTCTGACGCCATCCTGCCTGTCTGACATTCTCCGCGTGAACACTGAAA
