>Addgene plasmid #46912 | pMSCV-LTR-dCas9-VP64-BFP | addgene partial sequence | sequence record 81484 | dCas9-fwd 5'-ACCGTGTACAACGAGCTGAC-3'
GAGGAAGCCCGCATTCCTGTCAGGCGAACAAAAGAAGGCAATTGTGGACCTTCTGTTCAAGACCAATAGA
AAGGTGACCGTGAAGCAGCTGAAGGAGGACTATTTCAAGAAAATTGAATGCTTCGACTCTGTGGAGATTA
GCGGGGTCGAAGATCGGTTCAACGCAAGCCTGGGTACCTACCATGATCTGCTTAAGATCATCAAGGACAA
GGATTTTCTGGACAATGAGGAGAAAGAGGACATCCTTGAGGACATTGTCCTGACTCTCACTCTGTTCGAG
GACCGGGAAATGATCGAGGAGAGGCTTAAGACCTACGCCCATCTGTTCGACGATAAAGTGATGAAGCAAC
TTAAACGGAGAAGATATACCGGATGGGGACGCCTTAGCCGCAAACTCATCAACGGAATCCGGGACAAACA
GAGCGGAAAGACCATTCTTGATTTCCTTAAGAGCGACGGATTCGCTAATCGCAACTTCATGCAACTTATC
CATGATGATTCCCTGACCTTTAAGGAGGACATCCAGAAGGCCCAAGTGTCTGGACAAGGTGACTCACTGC
ACGAGCATATCGCAAATCTGGCTGGTTCACCCGCTATTAAGAAGGGTATTCTCCAGACCGTGAAAGTCGT
GGACGAGCTGGTCAAGGTGATGGGTCGCCATAAACCAGAGAACATTGTCATCGAGATGGCCAGGGAAAAC
CAGACTACCCAGAAGGGACAGAAGAACAGCAGGGAGCGGATGAAAAGA
