>Addgene plasmid #46912 | pMSCV-LTR-dCas9-VP64-BFP | addgene partial sequence | sequence record 81485 | mTagBFP-R 5'-gtgccctccatgtacagctt-3'
GATCCCACTTTCCTCTTCTTTTTGGGACTACCTAGCATATCTAGATCAAAGTCATCTAGGGCATCGGAGC
CCAACATATCTAAATCGAAGTCGTCCAATGCATCTGAGCCTAACATGTCTAGGTCGAAGTCGTCTAACGC
GTCTGAACCAAGCATATCTAAGTCAAAATCGTCTAAAGCATCACTACCAACTTTGCGTTTCTTTTTCGGA
GATCCGGAACTACCTACCTTGCGCTTTTTCTTGGGAGCTCCCTCATCCCCTCCGAGCTGTGAGAGGTCAA
TCCGAGTTTCGTAAAGTCCGGTGATGCTCTGGTGGATGAGGGTGGCGTCCAGCACTTCTTTGGTGGAGGT
ATAGCGTTTCCGGTCGATGGTGGTGTCGAAGTACTTGAATGCGGCAGGGGCACCAAGATTGGTGAGGGTG
AACAGGTGGATGATATTCTCAGCCTGCTCCCGAATTGGTTTGTCTCTGTGCTTATTGTATGCGCTAAGGA
CTTTATCGAGGTTGGCATCAGCGAGAATGACGCGTTTAGAAAACTCGGAAATCTGCTCAATGATCTCGTC
CAGATAATGCTTATGCTGCTCCACAAACAGTTGCTTTTGCTCGTTGTCCTCGGGGCTCCCCTTCAGCTTC
TCGTAATGGCTTGCAAGGTAGAGGAAATTCACGTACTTGGAGGGGAGAGCCAGCTCATTACCCTTCTGAA
GTTCGCCAGCGGAGGCGAGCATCCGCTTCCGCCCATTCTCCAGTTCGAACAGGCTATACTTTGGGAGCTT
GATGATAAGGTCCTTCTTGACTTCCTTGTAACCTTTGGCTTCGAGAAAGTCAATTGGGTTCTTCTCGAAG
GAGCTGCGCTCCATAATGGTGATACCCAGCAGTTCCTTCACGCTCTTGAGCTTCTTAGACTTTCCTTTTT
CCACCTTAGCCACGACCAGGACAGAATAAGCCACAGTTGGTGAATCGAATCCGCCGTACTTCTTAGGGTC
C
